>Addgene plasmid #117503 | BCJJ344 | depositor full sequence | sequence record 221765 | BCJJ344 sequence 10797 bps
TCTGTGAAGACAAGCAAGAATTCAAGCTTAGCGTTGTCAATCAATTGGCAAGTCATAAAATGCATTAAAA
AATATTTTCATACTCAACTACAAATCCATGAGTATAACTATAATTATAAAGCAATGATTAGAATCTGACA
AGGATTCTGGAAAATTACATAAAGGAAAGTTCATAAATGTCTAAAACACAAGAGGACATACTTGTATTCA
GTAACATTTGCAGCTTTTCTAGGTCTGAAAATATATTTGTTGCCTAGTGAATAAGCATAATGGTACAACT
ACAAGTGTTTTACTCCTCATATTAACTTCGGTCATTAGAGGCCACGATTTGACACATTTTTACTCAAAAC
AAAATGTTTGCATATCTCTTATAATTTCAAATTCAACACACAACAAATAAGAGAAAAAACAAATAATATT
AATTTGAGAATGAACAAAAGGACCATATCATTCATTAACTCTTCTCCATCCATTTCCATTTCACAGTTCG
ATAGCGAAAACCGAATAAAAAACACAGTAAATTACAAGCACAACAAATGGTACAAGAAAAACAGTTTTCC
CAATGCCATAATACTCAAACTCAGTAGGATTCTGGTGTGTGCGCAATGAAACTGATGCATTGAACTTGAC
GAACGTTGTCGAAACCGATGATACGAACGAAAGCAAGCTCACTTCTTCTTCTTAGCCTGTCCAGCCTTCT
TGGTAGCAGCTGGCCTCTTGCCACCATCTCCTCCAAGCTGAGAAAGATCGATTCTTGTCTCGTAAAGTCC
GGTGATAGACTGGTGGATAAGGGTAGCATCAAGAACCTCCTTGGTAGAGGTGTATCTTTTTCTATCGATG
GTGGTATCGAAGTACTTGAAAGCAGCTGGAGCACCAAGGTTGGTAAGGGTGAAAAGGTGGATGATGTTCT
CAGCCTGCTCTCTGATTGGCTTATCTCTGTGCTTGTTGTAAGCAGAAAGAACCTTATCAAGGTTAGCATC
AGCAAGGATAACTCTCTTAGAGAACTCAGAGATTTGCTCGATGATCTCATCAAGGTAGTGCTTGTGCTGC
TCAACGAAAAGCTGCTTCTGCTCGTTATCCTCTGGAGATCCCTTCAACTTCTCGTAGTGAGAAGCAAGGT
AAAGGAAGTTAACGTACTTAGATGGAAGAGCAAGCTCGTTTCCCTTCTGAAGCTCTCCAGCAGAAGCAAG
CATTCTCTTTCTTCCGTTCTCAAGCTCGAAAAGAGAGTACTTTGGCAACTTGATGATAAGATCCTTCTTA
ACCTCCTTGTATCCCTTAGCCTCAAGGAAATCGATTGGGTTCTTCTCGAAAGAAGAACGCTCCATGATGG
TGATTCCAAGAAGCTCCTTAACAGACTTCAACTTCTTAGACTTTCCCTTCTCAACCTTAGCAACAACAAG
AACAGAGTAAGCAACGGTTGGAGAATCGAATCCTCCGTACTTCTTTGGGTCCCAATCCTTCTTTCTAGCG
ATCAACTTATCAGAGTTTCTCTTTGGAAGGATAGACTCCTTAGAGAATCCTCCGGTCTGAACCTCGGTTT
TCTTAACGATGTTAACCTGTGGCATAGAAAGAACCTTTCTAACGGTAGCGAAATCTCTTCCCTTATCCCA
AACGATCTCTCCTGTCTCTCCGTTTGTCTCGATAAGTGGTCTTTTTCTGATCTCTCCGTTAGCAAGGGTG
ATCTCGGTCTTGAAGAAGTTCATGATGTTAGAGTAGAAGAAGTACTTAGCGGTAGCCTTTCCGATCTCCT
GCTCAGACTTAGCGATCATCTTTCTAACATCGTAAACCTTGTAATCTCCGTAAACGAACTCAGACTCCAA
CTTTGGGTACTTCTTGATAAGAGCGGTTCCAACAACAGCGTTAAGGTAAGCATCGTGAGCGTGGTGGTAG
TTGTTGATCTCTCTAACCTTGTAGAACTGGAAATCCTTTCTGAAATCAGAAACCAACTTAGACTTCAAGG
TGATAACCTTAACCTCTCTGATCAACTTATCGTTCTCATCGTACTTGGTGTTCATACGAGAATCAAGGAT
CTGAGCAACGTGCTTGGTGATCTGTCTGGTTTCAACAAGCTGTCTCTTGATGAATCCAGCCTTATCAAGC
TCAGAAAGTCCTCCTCTCTCAGCCTTGGTAAGGTTATCGAACTTTCTCTGGGTGATCAACTTAGCGTTAA
GAAGCTGTCTCCAGTAGTTCTTCATCTTCTTAACAACCTCCTCAGATGGAACGTTATCAGACTTTCCTCT
GTTCTTATCAGAACGGGTAAGAACCTTGTTATCGATAGAATCATCCTTCAAGAAAGACTGTGGAACGATG
TGATCAACATCGTAATCAGAAAGTCTGTTGATGTCAAGCTCCTGATCAACGTACATATCTCTTCCGTTCT
GAAGGTAGTAAAGGTACAACTTCTCGTTCTGAAGCTGGGTGTTCTCAACTGGGTGCTCCTTCAAGATTTG
AGATCCAAGCTCCTTGATTCCCTCCTCGATTCTCTTCATTCTCTCACGAGAGTTCTTCTGTCCCTTCTGG
GTGGTCTGGTTCTCTCTAGCCATCTCGATAACGATGTTCTCTGGCTTGTGTCTACCCATAACCTTAACAA
GCTCATCAACAACCTTAACGGTCTGAAGGATTCCCTTCTTGATAGCTGGAGATCCAGCAAGGTTAGCGAT
GTGCTCGTGAAGAGAATCTCCCTGTCCAGAAACCTGAGCCTTCTGGATGTCCTCCTTGAAGGTAAGAGAA
TCATCGTGGATAAGCTGCATGAAGTTTCTGTTAGCGAATCCATCAGACTTCAAGAAATCAAGGATGGTCT
TTCCAGACTGCTTATCTCTGATTCCGTTGATCAACTTACGAGAAAGTCTACCCCATCCGGTGTATCTTCT
TCTCTTCAACTGCTTCATAACCTTATCATCGAAAAGGTGAGCGTAGGTCTTGAGTCTCTCCTCGATCATC
TCTCTATCCTCGAAAAGGGTAAGGGTAAGAACGATGTCCTCAAGGATGTCCTCGTTCTCCTCGTTATCAA
GGAAATCCTTATCCTTGATGATCTTCAAAAGATCGTGGTAGGTTCCAAGAGAAGCGTTGAATCTATCCTC
AACTCCAGAGATTTCAACAGAATCGAAGCACTCGATCTTCTTGAAGTAATCCTCCTTCAACTGCTTAACG
GTAACCTTTCTGTTGGTCTTGAAAAGAAGATCAACGATAGCCTTCTTCTGCTCTCCAGAAAGGAAAGCTG
GCTTTCTCATTCCCTCGGTAACGTACTTAACCTTGGTAAGCTCGTTGTAAACGGTGAAGTACTCGTAAAG
AAGAGAGTGCTTTGGAAGAACCTTCTCGTTTGGAAGGTTCTTATCGAAGTTGGTCATTCTCTCGATGAAA
GACTGAGCAGAAGCTCCCTTATCAACAACCTGCACATCAACAAATTTTGGTCATATATTAGAAAAGTTAT
AAATTAAAATATACACACTTATAAACTACAGAAAAGCAATTGCTATATACTACATTCTTTTATTTTGAAA
AAAATATTTGAAATATTATATTACTACTAATTAATGATAATTATTATATATATATCAAAGGTAGAAGCAG
AAACTTACCTCCTCGAAGTTCCAAGGGGTGATTGTCTCCTCAGACTTTCTGGTCATCCAAGCGAAACGAG
AGTTTCCTCTAGCAAGTGGTCCAACGTAGTATGGGATTCTGAAGGTAAGGATCTTCTCGATCTTCTCTCT
GTTATCCTTCAAGAATGGGTAGAAATCCTCCTGTCTACGAAGGATAGCGTGAAGCTCTCCAAGGTGGATC
TGGTGTGGGATAGATCCGTTATCGAAGGTTCTCTGCTTTCTAAGAAGATCCTCTCTGTTCAACTTAACAA
GAAGCTCCTCGGTTCCATCCATCTTCTCAAGGATTGGCTTGATGAACTTGTAGAACTCCTCCTGAGAAGC
TCCTCCATCGATGTATCCAGCGTATCCGTTCTTAGACTGATCGAAGAAGATTTCCTTGTACTTCTCTGGA
AGCTGCTGTCTAACAAGAGCCTTCAAAAGGGTAAGATCCTGGTGGTGCTCATCGTATCTCTTGATCATAG
AAGCAGAAAGTGGAGCCTTGGTGATCTCGGTGTTAACTCTAAGGATGTCAGAAAGAAGGATAGCATCAGA
AAGGTTCTTAGCAGCAAGGAAAAGATCAGCGTACTGATCTCCGATCTGAGCAAGAAGGTTATCAAGATCA
TCATCGTAGGTATCCTTAGAAAGCTGCAACTTAGCATCCTCAGCAAGATCGAAGTTAGACTTGAAGTTTG
GGGTAAGTCCAAGAGAAAGAGCGATAAGGTTTCCGAAAAGTCCGTTCTTCTTCTCTCCTGGAAGCTGAGC
GATAAGGTTCTCAAGTCTACGAGACTTAGAAAGTCTAGCAGAAAGGATAGCCTTAGCATCAACTCCAGAA
GCGTTGATTGGGTTCTCCTCGAAAAGCTGGTTGTAGGTCTGAACAAGCTGGATGAACAACTTATCAACAT
CAGAGTTATCTGGGTTAAGATCTCCCTCGATAAGGAAGTGTCCTCTGAACTTGATCATGTGAGCAAGAGC
AAGGTAGATAAGTCTAAGATCAGCCTTATCGGTAGAATCAACCAACTTCTTTCTAAGGTGGTAGATGGTT
GGGTACTTCTCGTGGTAAGCAACCTCATCAACGATGTTTCCGAAGATTGGGTGTCTCTCGTGCTTCTTAT
CCTCCTCAACAAGGAAAGACTCCTCAAGTCTGTGGAAGAAAGAATCATCAACCTTAGCCATCTCGTTAGA
GAAGATTTCCTGAAGGTAGCAGATTCTGTTCTTTCTTCTGGTGTATCTTCTTCTAGCGGTTCTCTTCAAT
CTGGTAGCCTCAGCGGTTTCTCCAGAATCGAAAAGAAGAGCACCGATAAGGTTCTTCTTGATAGAGTGTC
TATCGGTGTTTCCAAGAACCTTGAACTTCTTAGATGGAACCTTGTACTCATCGGTGATAACAGCCCATCC
AACAGAGTTGGTTCCGATGTCAAGTCCGATAGAGTACTTCTTATCCATACCTCCAGCAGCTGGAACTCCG
TGGATTCCAACCTTTCTCTTCTTCTTTGGAGCCATCTTATCATCATCATCCTTGTAATCCTTATCATCAT
CATCCTTGTAATCCATTCCTGTTAATCAGAAAAACTCAGATTAATCGACAAATTCGATCGCACAAACTAG
AAACTAACACCAGATCTAGATAGAAATCACAAATCGAAGAGTAATTATTCGACAAAACTCAAATTATTTG
AACAAATCGGATGATATCTATGAAACCCTAATCGAGAATTAAGATGATATCTAACGATCAAACCCAGAAA
ATCGTGTTCGATCTAAGATTAACAGAATCTAAACCAAAGAACATATACGAAATTGGGATCGAACGAAAAC
AAAATCGAAGATTTTGAGAGAATAAGGAACACAGAAATTTACCTTGATCACGGTAGAGAGAATTGAGAGA
AAGTTTTTAAGATTTTGAGAAATTGAAATCTGAATTGTGAAGAAGAAGAGCTCTTTGGGTATTGTTTTAT
AGAAGAAGAAGAAGAAAAGACGAGGACGACTAGGTCACGAGAAAGCTAAGGCGGTGAAGCAATAGCTAAT
AATAAAATGACACGTGTATTGAGCGTTGTTTACACGCAAAGTTGTTTTTGGCTAATTGCCTTATTTTTAG
GTTGAGGAAAAGTATTTGTGCTTTGAGTTGATAAACACGACTCGTGTGTGCCGGCTGCAACCACTTTGAC
GCCGTTTATTACTGACTCGTCGACAACCACAATTTCTAACGGTCGTCATAAGATCCAGCCGTTGAGATTT
AACGATCGTTACGATTTATATTTTTTTAGCATTATCGTTTTATTTTTTAAATATACGGTGGAGCTGAAAA
TTGGCAATAATTGAACCGTGGGTCCCACTGCATTGAAGCGTATTTCGTATTTTCTAGAATTCTTCGTGCT
TTATTTCTTTTCCTTTTTGTTTTTTTTTGCCATTTATCTAATGCAAGTGGGCTTATAAAATCAGTGAATT
TCTTGGAAAAGTAACTTCTTTATCGTATAACATATTGTGAAATTATCCATTTCTTTTAATTTTTTAGTGT
TATTGGATATTTTTGTATGATTATTGATTTGCATAGGATAATGACTTTTGTATCAAGTTGGTGAACAAGT
CTCGTTAAAAAAGGCAAGTGGTTTGGTGACTCGATTTATTCTTGTTATTTAATTCATATATCAATGGATC
TTATTTGGGGCCTGGTCCATATTTAACACTCGTGTTCAGTCCAATGACCAATAATATTTTTTCATTAATA
ACAATGTAACAAGAATGATACACAAAACATTCTTTGAATAAGTTCGCTATGAAGAAGGGAACTTATCCGG
TCCTAGATCATCAGTTCATACAAACCTCCATAGAGTTCAACATCTTAAACAAGAATATCCTGATCCGTTG
ACCTGCAGCTCGACCTCCACTATTGTCTTCTGCACGAAGTGGTTTAAACTATCAGTGTTTGACAGGATAT
ATTGGCGGGTAAACCTAAGAGAAAAGAGCGTTTATTAGAATAATCGGATATTTAAAAGGGCGTGAAAAGG
TTTATCCGTTCGTCCATTTGTATGTGCATGCCAACCACAGGGTTCCCCAGATCAGGCGCTGGCTGCTGAA
CCCCCAGCCGGAACTGACCCCACAAGGCCCTAGCGTTTGCAATGCACCAGGTCATCATTGACCCAGGCGT
GTTCCACCAGGCCGCTGCCTCGCAACTCTTCGCAGGCTTCGCCGACCTGCTCGCGCCACTTCTTCACGCG
GGTGGAATCCGATCCGCACATGAGGCGGAAGGTTTCCAGCTTGAGCGGGTACGGCTCCCGGTGCGAGCTG
AAATAGTCGAACATCCGTCGGGCCGTCGGCGACAGCTTGCGGTACTTCTCCCATATGAATTTCGTGTAGT
GGTCGCCAGCAAACAGCACGACGATTTCCTCGTCGATCAGGACCTGGCAACGGGACGTTTTCTTGCCACG
GTCCAGGACGCGGAAGCGGTGCAGCAGCGACACCGATTCCAGGTGCCCAACGCGGTCGGACGTGAAGCCC
ATCGCCGTCGCCTGTAGGCGCGACAGGCATTCCTCGGCCTTCGTGTAATACCGGCCATTGATCGACCAGC
CCAGGTCCTGGCAAAGCTCGTAGAACGTGAAGGTGATCGGCTCGCCGATAGGGGTGCGCTTCGCGTACTC
CAACACCTGCTGCCACACCAGTTCGTCATCGTCGGCCCGCAGCTCGACGCCGGTGTAGGTGATCTTCACG
TCCTTGTTGACGTGGAAAATGACCTTGTTTTGCAGCGCCTCGCGCGGGATTTTCTTGTTGCGCGTGGTGA
ACAGGGCAGAGCGGGCCGTGTCGTTTGGCATCGCTCGCATCGTGTCCGGCCACGGCGCAATATCGAACAA
GGAAAGCTGCATTTCCTTGATCTGCTGCTTCGTGTGTTTCAGCAACGCGGCCTGCTTGGCCTCGCTGACC
TGTTTTGCCAGGTCCTCGCCGGCGGTTTTTCGCTTCTTGGTCGTCATAGTTCCTCGCGTGTCGATGGTCA
TCGACTTCGCCAAACCTGCCGCCTCCTGTTCAAGACGACGCGAACGCTCCACGGCGGCCGATGGCGCGGG
CAGGGCAGGGGGAGCCAGTTGCACGCTGTCGCGCTCGATCTTGGCCGTAGCTTGCTGGACCATCGAGCCG
ACGGACTGGAAGGTTTCGCGGGGCGCACGCATGACGGTGCGGCTTGCGATGGTTTCGGCATCCTCGGCGG
AAAACCCCGCGTCGATCAGTTCTTGCCTGTATGCCTTCCGGTCAAACGTCCGATTCATTCACCCTCCTTG
CGGGATTGCCCCGACTCACGCCGGGGCAATGTGCCCTTATTCCTGATTTGACCCGCCTGGTGCCTTGGTG
TCCAGATAATCCACCTTATCGGCAATGAAGTCGGTCCCGTAGACCGTCTGGCCGTCCTTCTCGTACTTGG
TATTCCGAATCTTGCCCTGCACGAATACCAGCGACCCCTTGCCCAAATACTTGCCGTGGGCCTCGGCCTG
AGAGCCAAAACACTTGATGCGGAAGAAGTCGGTGCGCTCCTGCTTGTCGCCGGCATCGTTGCGCCACATC
TAGGATCTGCCAGGAACCGTAAAAAGGCCGCGTTGCTGGCGTTTTTCCATAGGCTCCGCCCCCCTGACGA
GCATCACAAAAATCGACGCTCAAGTCAGAGGTGGCGAAACCCGACAGGACTATAAAGATACCAGGCGTTT
CCCCCTGGAAGCTCCCTCGTGCGCTCTCCTGTTCCGACCCTGCCGCTTACCGGATACCTGTCCGCCTTTC
TCCCTTCGGGAAGCGTGGCGCTTTCTCATAGCTCACGCTGTAGGTATCTCAGTTCGGTGTAGGTCGTTCG
CTCCAAGCTGGGCTGTGTGCACGAACCCCCCGTTCAGCCCGACCGCTGCGCCTTATCCGGTAACTATCGT
CTTGAGTCCAACCCGGTAAGACACGACTTATCGCCACTGGCAGCAGCCACTGGTAACAGGATTAGCAGAG
CGAGGTATGTAGGCGGTGCTACAGAGTTCTTGAAGTGGTGGCCTAACTACGGCTACACTAGAAGGACAGT
ATTTGGTATCTGCGCTCTGCTGAAGCCAGTTACCTTCGGAAAAAGAGTTGGTAGCTCTTGATCCGGCAAA
CAAACCACCGCTGGTAGCGGTGGTTTTTTTGTTTGCAAGCAGCAGATTACGCGCAGAAAAAAAGGATCTC
AAGAAGATCCTTTGATCTTTTCTACGGGGTCTGACGCTCAGTGGAACGAAAACTCACGTTAAGGGATTTT
GGTCATGAGATTATCAAAAAGGATCTTCACCTAGATCCTTTTAAATTAAAAATGAAGTTTTAAATCAATC
TAAAGTATATATGAGTAAACTTGGTCTGACAGTTACCAATGCTTAATCAGTGAGGCACCTATCTCAGCGA
TCTGTCTATTTCGTTCATCCATAGTTGCCTGACTCCCCGTCGTGTAGATAACTACGATACGGGAGGGCTT
ACCATCTGGCCCCAGTGCTGCAATGATACCGCGAGAACCACGCTCACCGGCTCCAGATTTATCAGCAATA
AACCAGCCAGCCGGAAGGGCCGAGCGCAGAAGTGGTCCTGCAACTTTATCCGCCTCCATCCAGTCTATTA
ATTGTTGCCGGGAAGCTAGAGTAAGTAGTTCGCCAGTTAATAGTTTGCGCAACGTTGTTGCCATTGCTAC
AGGCATCGTGGTGTCACGCTCGTCGTTTGGTATGGCTTCATTCAGCTCCGGTTCCCAACGATCAAGGCGA
GTTACATGATCCCCCATGTTGTGCAAAAAAGCGGTTAGCTCCTTCGGTCCTCCGATCGTTGTCAGAAGTA
AGTTGGCCGCAGTGTTATCACTCATGGTTATGGCAGCACTGCATAATTCTCTTACTGTCATGCCATCCGT
AAGATGCTTTTCTGTGACTGGTGAGTACTCAACCAAGTCATTCTGAGAATAGTGTATGCGGCGACCGAGT
TGCTCTTGCCCGGCGTCAATACGGGATAATACCGCGCCACATAGCAGAACTTTAAAAGTGCTCATCATTG
GAAAACGTTCTTCGGGGCGAAAACTCTCAAGGATCTTACCGCTGTTGAGATCCAGTTCGATGTAACCCAC
TCGTGCACCCAACTGATCTTCAGCATCTTTTACTTTCACCAGCGTTTCTGGGTGAGCAAAAACAGGAAGG
CAAAATGCCGCAAAAAAGGGAATAAGGGCGACACGGAAATGTTGAATACTCATACTCTTCCTTTTTCAAT
ATTATTGAAGCATTTATCAGGGTTATTGTCTCATGAGCGGATACATATTTGAATGTATTTAGAAAAATAA
ACAAATAGGGGTTCCGCGCACGAATTGGCCAGCGCTGCCATTTTTGGGGTGAGGCCGTTCGCGGCCGAGG
GGCGCAGCCCCTGGGGGGATGGGAGGCCCGCGTTAGCGGGCCGGGAGGGTTCGAGAAGGGGGGGCACCCC
CCTTCGGCGTGCGCGGTCACGCGCACAGGGCGCAGCCCTGGTTAAAAACAAGGTTTATAAATATTGGTTT
AAAAGCAGGTTAAAAGACAGGTTAGCGGTGGCCGAAAAACGGGCGGAAACCCTTGCAAATGCTGGATTTT
CTGCCTGTGGACAGCCCCTCAAATGTCAATAGGTGCGCCCCTCATCTGTCAGCACTCTGCCCCTCAAGTG
TCAAGGATCGCGCCCCTCATCTGTCAGTAGTCGCGCCCCTCAAGTGTCAATACCGCAGGGCACTTATCCC
CAGGCTTGTCCACATCATCTGTGGGAAACTCGCGTAAAATCAGGCGTTTTCGCCGATTTGCGAGGCTGGC
CAGCTCCACGTCGCCGGCCGAAATCGAGCCTGCCCCTCATCTGTCAACGCCGCGCCGGGTGAGTCGGCCC
CTCAAGTGTCAACGTCCGCCCCTCATCTGTCAGTGAGGGCCAAGTTTTCCGCGAGGTATCCACAACGCCG
GCGGCCGCGGTGTCTCGCACACGGCTTCGACGGCGTTTCTGGCGCGTTTGCAGGGCCATAGACGGCCGCC
AGCCCAGCGGCGAGGGCAACCAGCCCGGTGAGCGTCGCAAAGGAGATCCTGATCTGACTGATGGGCTGCC
TGTATCGAGTGGTGATTTTGTGCCGAGCTGCCGGTCGGGGAGCTGTTGGCTGGCTGGTGGCAGGATATAT
TGTGGTGTAAACAAATTGACGCTTAGACAACTTAATAACACATTGCGGACGTTTTTAATGTACTGGGGTG
GATGCAGTGGGCCCCAC
Features (pLannotate 1.2.2; 10 found; start..end, strand, type, name):
     33..664     -  terminator     E9 terminator: terminator and polyadenylation signal from the pea rbcS-E9 gene
    726..5018    -  CDS            pcoCas9: Cas9 endonuclease from the Streptococcus pyogenes Type II CRISPR/Cas system plant codon-optimized Cas9 gene containing the potato IV2 intron
   5076..5123    -  CDS            2xFLAG: two tandem FLAG® epitope tags
   6500..6524    +  misc_feature   RB T-DNA repeat: right border repeat from nopaline C58 T-DNA
   6683..7828    -  CDS            trfA: TRFA_ECOLX - Experimental evidence at protein level: Swiss-Prot protein existence level 1. Also involved in plasmid copy number control, promoting intermolecular coupling of protein bound iterons at oriV, which inhibits replication initiation. From Escherichia coli.
   8164..8752    -  rep_origin     ori: high-copy-number ColE1/pMB1/pBR322/pUC origin of replication
   8923..9783    -  CDS            AmpR: β-lactamase; bla; confers resistance to ampicillin, carbenicillin, and related antibiotics
   9784..9888    -  promoter       AmpR promoter: bla
   9975..10606   -  rep_origin     oriV: incP origin of replication
  10698..10722   +  misc_feature   LB T-DNA repeat: left border repeat from nopaline C58 T-DNA
