>Addgene plasmid #117503 | BCJJ344 | addgene full sequence | sequence record 228945 | Addgene NGS Result
TCTGTGAAGACAAGCAAGAATTCAAGCTTAGCGTTGTCAATCAATTGGCAAGTCATAAAATGCATTAAAA
AATATTTTCATACTCAACTACAAATCCATGAGTATAACTATAATTATAAAGCAATGATTAGAATCTGACA
AGGATTCTGGAAAATTACATAAAGGAAAGTTCATAAATGTCTAAAACACAAGAGGACATACTTGTATTCA
GTAACATTTGCAGCTTTTCTAGGTCTGAAAATATATTTGTTGCCTAGTGAATAAGCATAATGGTACAACT
ACAAGTGTTTTACTCCTCATATTAACTTCGGTCATTAGAGGCCACGATTTGACACATTTTTACTCAAAAC
AAAATGTTTGCATATCTCTTATAATTTCAAATTCAACACACAACAAATAAGAGAAAAAACAAATAATATT
AATTTGAGAATGAACAAAAGGACCATATCATTCATTAACTCTTCTCCATCCATTTCCATTTCACAGTTCG
ATAGCGAAAACCGAATAAAAAACACAGTAAATTACAAGCACAACAAATGGTACAAGAAAAACAGTTTTCC
CAATGCCATAATACTCAAACTCAGTAGGATTCTGGTGTGTGCGCAATGAAACTGATGCATTGAACTTGAC
GAACGTTGTCGAAACCGATGATACGAACGAAAGCAAGCTCACTTCTTCTTCTTAGCCTGTCCAGCCTTCT
TGGTAGCAGCTGGCCTCTTGCCACCATCTCCTCCAAGCTGAGAAAGATCGATTCTTGTCTCGTAAAGTCC
GGTGATAGACTGGTGGATAAGGGTAGCATCAAGAACCTCCTTGGTAGAGGTGTATCTTTTTCTATCGATG
GTGGTATCGAAGTACTTGAAAGCAGCTGGAGCACCAAGGTTGGTAAGGGTGAAAAGGTGGATGATGTTCT
CAGCCTGCTCTCTGATTGGCTTATCTCTGTGCTTGTTGTAAGCAGAAAGAACCTTATCAAGGTTAGCATC
AGCAAGGATAACTCTCTTAGAGAACTCAGAGATTTGCTCGATGATCTCATCAAGGTAGTGCTTGTGCTGC
TCAACGAAAAGCTGCTTCTGCTCGTTATCCTCTGGAGATCCCTTCAACTTCTCGTAGTGAGAAGCAAGGT
AAAGGAAGTTAACGTACTTAGATGGAAGAGCAAGCTCGTTTCCCTTCTGAAGCTCTCCAGCAGAAGCAAG
CATTCTCTTTCTTCCGTTCTCAAGCTCGAAAAGAGAGTACTTTGGCAACTTGATGATAAGATCCTTCTTA
ACCTCCTTGTATCCCTTAGCCTCAAGGAAATCGATTGGGTTCTTCTCGAAAGAAGAACGCTCCATGATGG
TGATTCCAAGAAGCTCCTTAACAGACTTCAACTTCTTAGACTTTCCCTTCTCAACCTTAGCAACAACAAG
AACAGAGTAAGCAACGGTTGGAGAATCGAATCCTCCGTACTTCTTTGGGTCCCAATCCTTCTTTCTAGCG
ATCAACTTATCAGAGTTTCTCTTTGGAAGGATAGACTCCTTAGAGAATCCTCCGGTCTGAACCTCGGTTT
TCTTAACGATGTTAACCTGTGGCATAGAAAGAACCTTTCTAACGGTAGCGAAATCTCTTCCCTTATCCCA
AACGATCTCTCCTGTCTCTCCGTTTGTCTCGATAAGTGGTCTTTTTCTGATCTCTCCGTTAGCAAGGGTG
ATCTCGGTCTTGAAGAAGTTCATGATGTTAGAGTAGAAGAAGTACTTAGCGGTAGCCTTTCCGATCTCCT
GCTCAGACTTAGCGATCATCTTTCTAACATCGTAAACCTTGTAATCTCCGTAAACGAACTCAGACTCCAA
CTTTGGGTACTTCTTGATAAGAGCGGTTCCAACAACAGCGTTAAGGTAAGCATCGTGAGCGTGGTGGTAG
TTGTTGATCTCTCTAACCTTGTAGAACTGGAAATCCTTTCTGAAATCAGAAACCAACTTAGACTTCAAGG
TGATAACCTTAACCTCTCTGATCAACTTATCGTTCTCATCGTACTTGGTGTTCATACGAGAATCAAGGAT
CTGAGCAACGTGCTTGGTGATCTGTCTGGTTTCAACAAGCTGTCTCTTGATGAATCCAGCCTTATCAAGC
TCAGAAAGTCCTCCTCTCTCAGCCTTGGTAAGGTTATCGAACTTTCTCTGGGTGATCAACTTAGCGTTAA
GAAGCTGTCTCCAGTAGTTCTTCATCTTCTTAACAACCTCCTCAGATGGAACGTTATCAGACTTTCCTCT
GTTCTTATCAGAACGGGTAAGAACCTTGTTATCGATAGAATCATCCTTCAAGAAAGACTGTGGAACGATG
TGATCAACATCGTAATCAGAAAGTCTGTTGATGTCAAGCTCCTGATCAACGTACATATCTCTTCCGTTCT
GAAGGTAGTAAAGGTACAACTTCTCGTTCTGAAGCTGGGTGTTCTCAACTGGGTGCTCCTTCAAGATTTG
AGATCCAAGCTCCTTGATTCCCTCCTCGATTCTCTTCATTCTCTCACGAGAGTTCTTCTGTCCCTTCTGG
GTGGTCTGGTTCTCTCTAGCCATCTCGATAACGATGTTCTCTGGCTTGTGTCTACCCATAACCTTAACAA
GCTCATCAACAACCTTAACGGTCTGAAGGATTCCCTTCTTGATAGCTGGAGATCCAGCAAGGTTAGCGAT
GTGCTCGTGAAGAGAATCTCCCTGTCCAGAAACCTGAGCCTTCTGGATGTCCTCCTTGAAGGTAAGAGAA
TCATCGTGGATAAGCTGCATGAAGTTTCTGTTAGCGAATCCATCAGACTTCAAGAAATCAAGGATGGTCT
TTCCAGACTGCTTATCTCTGATTCCGTTGATCAACTTACGAGAAAGTCTACCCCATCCGGTGTATCTTCT
TCTCTTCAACTGCTTCATAACCTTATCATCGAAAAGGTGAGCGTAGGTCTTGAGTCTCTCCTCGATCATC
TCTCTATCCTCGAAAAGGGTAAGGGTAAGAACGATGTCCTCAAGGATGTCCTCGTTCTCCTCGTTATCAA
GGAAATCCTTATCCTTGATGATCTTCAAAAGATCGTGGTAGGTTCCAAGAGAAGCGTTGAATCTATCCTC
AACTCCAGAGATTTCAACAGAATCGAAGCACTCGATCTTCTTGAAGTAATCCTCCTTCAACTGCTTAACG
GTAACCTTTCTGTTGGTCTTGAAAAGAAGATCAACGATAGCCTTCTTCTGCTCTCCAGAAAGGAAAGCTG
GCTTTCTCATTCCCTCGGTAACGTACTTAACCTTGGTAAGCTCGTTGTAAACGGTGAAGTACTCGTAAAG
AAGAGAGTGCTTTGGAAGAACCTTCTCGTTTGGAAGGTTCTTATCGAAGTTGGTCATTCTCTCGATGAAA
GACTGAGCAGAAGCTCCCTTATCAACAACCTGCACATCAACAAATTTTGGTCATATATTAGAAAAGTTAT
AAATTAAAATATACACACTTATAAACTACAGAAAAGCAATTGCTATATACTACATTCTTTTATTTTGAAA
AAAATATTTGAAATATTATATTACTACTAATTAATGATAATTATTATATATATATCAAAGGTAGAAGCAG
AAACTTACCTCCTCGAAGTTCCAAGGGGTGATTGTCTCCTCAGACTTTCTGGTCATCCAAGCGAAACGAG
AGTTTCCTCTAGCAAGTGGTCCAACGTAGTATGGGATTCTGAAGGTAAGGATCTTCTCGATCTTCTCTCT
GTTATCCTTCAAGAATGGGTAGAAATCCTCCTGTCTACGAAGGATAGCGTGAAGCTCTCCAAGGTGGATC
TGGTGTGGGATAGATCCGTTATCGAAGGTTCTCTGCTTTCTAAGAAGATCCTCTCTGTTCAACTTAACAA
GAAGCTCCTCGGTTCCATCCATCTTCTCAAGGATTGGCTTGATGAACTTGTAGAACTCCTCCTGAGAAGC
TCCTCCATCGATGTATCCAGCGTATCCGTTCTTAGACTGATCGAAGAAGATTTCCTTGTACTTCTCTGGA
AGCTGCTGTCTAACAAGAGCCTTCAAAAGGGTAAGATCCTGGTGGTGCTCATCGTATCTCTTGATCATAG
AAGCAGAAAGTGGAGCCTTGGTGATCTCGGTGTTAACTCTAAGGATGTCAGAAAGAAGGATAGCATCAGA
AAGGTTCTTAGCAGCAAGGAAAAGATCAGCGTACTGATCTCCGATCTGAGCAAGAAGGTTATCAAGATCA
TCATCGTAGGTATCCTTAGAAAGCTGCAACTTAGCATCCTCAGCAAGATCGAAGTTAGACTTGAAGTTTG
GGGTAAGTCCAAGAGAAAGAGCGATAAGGTTTCCGAAAAGTCCGTTCTTCTTCTCTCCTGGAAGCTGAGC
GATAAGGTTCTCAAGTCTACGAGACTTAGAAAGTCTAGCAGAAAGGATAGCCTTAGCATCAACTCCAGAA
GCGTTGATTGGGTTCTCCTCGAAAAGCTGGTTGTAGGTCTGAACAAGCTGGATGAACAACTTATCAACAT
CAGAGTTATCTGGGTTAAGATCTCCCTCGATAAGGAAGTGTCCTCTGAACTTGATCATGTGAGCAAGAGC
AAGGTAGATAAGTCTAAGATCAGCCTTATCGGTAGAATCAACCAACTTCTTTCTAAGGTGGTAGATGGTT
GGGTACTTCTCGTGGTAAGCAACCTCATCAACGATGTTTCCGAAGATTGGGTGTCTCTCGTGCTTCTTAT
CCTCCTCAACAAGGAAAGACTCCTCAAGTCTGTGGAAGAAAGAATCATCAACCTTAGCCATCTCGTTAGA
GAAGATTTCCTGAAGGTAGCAGATTCTGTTCTTTCTTCTGGTGTATCTTCTTCTAGCGGTTCTCTTCAAT
CTGGTAGCCTCAGCGGTTTCTCCAGAATCGAAAAGAAGAGCACCGATAAGGTTCTTCTTGATAGAGTGTC
TATCGGTGTTTCCAAGAACCTTGAACTTCTTAGATGGAACCTTGTACTCATCGGTGATAACAGCCCATCC
AACAGAGTTGGTTCCGATGTCAAGTCCGATAGAGTACTTCTTATCCATACCTCCAGCAGCTGGAACTCCG
TGGATTCCAACCTTTCTCTTCTTCTTTGGAGCCATCTTATCATCATCATCCTTGTAATCCTTATCATCAT
CATCCTTGTAATCCATTCCTGTTAATCAGAAAAACTCAGATTAATCGACAAATTCGATCGCACAAACTAG
AAACTAACACCAGATCTAGATAGAAATCACAAATCGAAGAGTAATTATTCGACAAAACTCAAATTATTTG
AACAAATCGGATGATATCTATGAAACCCTAATCGAGAATTAAGATGATATCTAACGATCAAACCCAGAAA
ATCGTGTTCGATCTAAGATTAACAGAATCTAAACCAAAGAACATATACGAAATTGGGATCGAACGAAAAC
AAAATCGAAGATTTTGAGAGAATAAGGAACACAGAAATTTACCTTGATCACGGTAGAGAGAATTGAGAGA
AAGTTTTTAAGATTTTGAGAAATTGAAATCTGAATTGTGAAGAAGAAGAGCTCTTTGGGTATTGTTTTAT
AGAAGAAGAAGAAGAAAAGACGAGGACGACTAGGTCACGAGAAAGCTAAGGCGGTGAAGCAATAGCTAAT
AATAAAATGACACGTGTATTGAGCGTTGTTTACACGCAAAGTTGTTTTTGGCTAATTGCCTTATTTTTAG
GTTGAGGAAAAGTATTTGTGCTTTGAGTTGATAAACACGACTCGTGTGTGCCGGCTGCAACCACTTTGAC
GCCGTTTATTACTGACTCGTCGACAACCACAATTTCTAACGGTCGTCATAAGATCCAGCCGTTGAGATTT
AACGATCGTTACGATTTATATTTTTTTAGCATTATCGTTTTATTTTTTAAATATACGGTGGAGCTGAAAA
TTGGCAATAATTGAACCGTGGGTCCCACTGCATTGAAGCGTATTTCGTATTTTCTAGAATTCTTCGTGCT
TTATTTCTTTTCCTTTTTGTTTTTTTTTGCCATTTATCTAATGCAAGTGGGCTTATAAAATCAGTGAATT
TCTTGGAAAAGTAACTTCTTTATCGTATAACATATTGTGAAATTATCCATTTCTTTTAATTTTTTAGTGT
TATTGGATATTTTTGTATGATTATTGATTTGCATAGGATAATGACTTTTGTATCAAGTTGGTGAACAAGT
CTCGTTAAAAAAGGCAAGTGGTTTGGTGACTCGATTTATTCTTGTTATTTAATTCATATATCAATGGATC
TTATTTGGGGCCTGGTCCATATTTAACACTCGTGTTCAGTCCAATGACCAATAATATTTTTTCATTAATA
ACAATGTAACAAGAATGATACACAAAACATTCTTTGAATAAGTTCGCTATGAAGAAGGGAACTTATCCGG
TCCTAGATCATCAGTTCATACAAACCTCCATAGAGTTCAACATCTTAAACAAGAATATCCTGATCCGTTG
ACCTGCAGCTCGACCTCCACTATTGTCTTCTGCACGAAGTGGTTTAAACTATCAGTGTTTGACAGGATAT
ATTGGCGGGTAAACCTAAGAGAAAAGAGCGTTTATTAGAATAATCGGATATTTAAAAGGGCGTGAAAAGG
TTTATCCGTTCGTCCATTTGTATGTGCATGCCAACCACAGGGTTCCCCAGATCAGGCGCTGGCTGCTGAA
CCCCCAGCCGGAACTGACCCCACAAGGCCCTAGCGTTTGCAATGCACCAGGTCATCATTGACCCAGGCGT
GTTCCACCAGGCCGCTGCCTCGCAACTCTTCGCAGGCTTCGCCGACCTGCTCGCGCCACTTCTTCACGCG
GGTGGAATCCGATCCGCACATGAGGCGGAAGGTTTCCAGCTTGAGCGGGTACGGCTCCCGGTGCGAGCTG
AAATAGTCGAACATCCGTCGGGCCGTCGGCGACAGCTTGCGGTACTTCTCCCATATGAATTTCGTGTAGT
GGTCGCCAGCAAACAGCACGACGATTTCCTCGTCGATCAGGACCTGGCAACGGGACGTTTTCTTGCCACG
GTCCAGGACGCGGAAGCGGTGCAGCAGCGACACCGATTCCAGGTGCCCAACGCGGTCGGACGTGAAGCCC
ATCGCCGTCGCCTGTAGGCGCGACAGGCATTCCTCGGCCTTCGTGTAATACCGGCCATTGATCGACCAGC
CCAGGTCCTGGCAAAGCTCGTAGAACGTGAAGGTGATCGGCTCGCCGATAGGGGTGCGCTTCGCGTACTC
CAACACCTGCTGCCACACCAGTTCGTCATCGTCGGCCCGCAGCTCGACGCCGGTGTAGGTGATCTTCACG
TCCTTGTTGACGTGGAAAATGACCTTGTTTTGCAGCGCCTCGCGCGGGATTTTCTTGTTGCGCGTGGTGA
ACAGGGCAGAGCGGGCCGTGTCGTTTGGCATCGCTCGCATCGTGTCCGGCCACGGCGCAATATCGAACAA
GGAAAGCTGCATTTCCTTGATCTGCTGCTTCGTGTGTTTCAGCAACGCGGCCTGCTTGGCCTCGCTGACC
TGTTTTGCCAGGTCCTCGCCGGCGGTTTTTCGCTTCTTGGTCGTCATAGTTCCTCGCGTGTCGATGGTCA
TCGACTTCGCCAAACCTGCCGCCTCCTGTTCAAGACGACGCGAACGCTCCACGGCGGCCGATGGCGCGGG
CAGGGCAGGGGGAGCCAGTTGCACGCTGTCGCGCTCGATCTTGGCCGTAGCTTGCTGGACCATCGAGCCG
ACGGACTGGAAGGTTTCGCGGGGCGCACGCATGACGGTGCGGCTTGCGATGGTTTCGGCATCCTCGGCGG
AAAACCCCGCGTCGATCAGTTCTTGCCTGTATGCCTTCCGGTCAAACGTCCGATTCATTCACCCTCCTTG
CGGGATTGCCCCGACTCACGCCGGGGCAATGTGCCCTTATTCCTGATTTGACCCGCCTGGTGCCTTGGTG
TCCAGATAATCCACCTTATCGGCAATGAAGTCGGTCCCGTAGACCGTCTGGCCGTCCTTCTCGTACTTGG
TATTCCGAATCTTGCCCTGCACGAATACCAGCGACCCCTTGCCCAAATACTTGCCGTGGGCCTCGGCCTG
AGAGCCAAAACACTTGATGCGGAAGAAGTCGGTGCGCTCCTGCTTGTCGCCGGCATCGTTGCGCCACATC
TAGGATCTGCCAGGAACCGTAAAAAGGCCGCGTTGCTGGCGTTTTTCCATAGGCTCCGCCCCCCTGACGA
GCATCACAAAAATCGACGCTCAAGTCAGAGGTGGCGAAACCCGACAGGACTATAAAGATACCAGGCGTTT
CCCCCTGGAAGCTCCCTCGTGCGCTCTCCTGTTCCGACCCTGCCGCTTACCGGATACCTGTCCGCCTTTC
TCCCTTCGGGAAGCGTGGCGCTTTCTCATAGCTCACGCTGTAGGTATCTCAGTTCGGTGTAGGTCGTTCG
CTCCAAGCTGGGCTGTGTGCACGAACCCCCCGTTCAGCCCGACCGCTGCGCCTTATCCGGTAACTATCGT
CTTGAGTCCAACCCGGTAAGACACGACTTATCGCCACTGGCAGCAGCCACTGGTAACAGGATTAGCAGAG
CGAGGTATGTAGGCGGTGCTACAGAGTTCTTGAAGTGGTGGCCTAACTACGGCTACACTAGAAGAACAGT
ATTTGGTATCTGCGCTCTGCTGAAGCCAGTTACCTTCGGAAAAAGAGTTGGTAGCTCTTGATCCGGCAAA
CAAACCACCGCTGGTAGCGGTGGTTTTTTTGTTTGCAAGCAGCAGATTACGCGCAGAAAAAAAGGATCTC
AAGAAGATCCTTTGATCTTTTCTACGGGGTCTGACGCTCAGTGGAACGAAAACTCACGTTAAGGGATTTT
GGTCATGAGATTATCAAAAAGGATCTTCACCTAGATCCTTTTAAATTAAAAATGAAGTTTTAAATCAATC
TAAAGTATATATGAGTAAACTTGGTCTGACAGTTACCAATGCTTAATCAGTGAGGCACCTATCTCAGCGA
TCTGTCTATTTCGTTCATCCATAGTTGCCTGACTCCCCGTCGTGTAGATAACTACGATACGGGAGGGCTT
ACCATCTGGCCCCAGTGCTGCAATGATACCGCGAGAACCACGCTCACCGGCTCCAGATTTATCAGCAATA
AACCAGCCAGCCGGAAGGGCCGAGCGCAGAAGTGGTCCTGCAACTTTATCCGCCTCCATCCAGTCTATTA
ATTGTTGCCGGGAAGCTAGAGTAAGTAGTTCGCCAGTTAATAGTTTGCGCAACGTTGTTGCCATTGCTAC
AGGCATCGTGGTGTCACGCTCGTCGTTTGGTATGGCTTCATTCAGCTCCGGTTCCCAACGATCAAGGCGA
GTTACATGATCCCCCATGTTGTGCAAAAAAGCGGTTAGCTCCTTCGGTCCTCCGATCGTTGTCAGAAGTA
AGTTGGCCGCAGTGTTATCACTCATGGTTATGGCAGCACTGCATAATTCTCTTACTGTCATGCCATCCGT
AAGATGCTTTTCTGTGACTGGTGAGTACTCAACCAAGTCATTCTGAGAATAGTGTATGCGGCGACCGAGT
TGCTCTTGCCCGGCGTCAATACGGGATAATACCGCGCCACATAGCAGAACTTTAAAAGTGCTCATCATTG
GAAAACGTTCTTCGGGGCGAAAACTCTCAAGGATCTTACCGCTGTTGAGATCCAGTTCGATGTAACCCAC
TCGTGCACCCAACTGATCTTCAGCATCTTTTACTTTCACCAGCGTTTCTGGGTGAGCAAAAACAGGAAGG
CAAAATGCCGCAAAAAAGGGAATAAGGGCGACACGGAAATGTTGAATACTCATACTCTTCCTTTTTCAAT
ATTATTGAAGCATTTATCAAGGTTATTGTCTCATGAGCGGATACATATTTGAATGTATTTAGAAAAATAA
ACAAATAGGGGTTCCGCGCACGAATTGGCCAGCGCTGCCATTTTTGGGGTGAGGCCGTTCGCGGCCGAGG
GGCGCAGCCCCTGGGGGGATGGGAGGCCCGCGTTAGCGGGCCGGGAGGGTTCGAGAAGGGGGGGCACCCC
CCTTCGGCGTGCGCGGTCACGCGCACAGGGCGCAGCCCTGGTTAAAAACAAGGTTTATAAATATTGGTTT
AAAAGCAGGTTAAAAGACAGGTTAGCGGTGGCCGAAAAACGGGCGGAAACCCTTGCAAATGCTGGATTTT
CTGCCTGTGGACAGCCCCTCAAATGTCAATAGGTGCGCCCCTCATCTGTCAGCACTCTGCCCCTCAAGTG
TCAAGGATCGCGCCCCTCATCTGTCAGTAGTCGCGCCCCTCAAGTGTCAATACCGCAGGGCACTTATCCC
CAGGCTTGTCCACATCATCTGTGGGAAACTCGCGTAAAATCAGGCGTTTTCGCCGATTTGCGAGGCTGGC
CAGCTCCACGTCGCCGGCCGAAATCGAGCCTGCCCCTCATCTGTCAACGCCGCGCCGGGTGAGTCGGCCC
CTCAAGTGTCAACGTCCGCCCCTCATCTGTCAGTGAGGGCCAAGTTTTCCGCGAGGTATCCACAACGCCG
GCGGCCGCGGTGTCTCGCACACGGCTTCGACGGCGTTTCTGGCGCGTTTGCAGGGCCATAGACGGCCGCC
AGCCCAGCGGCGAGGGCAACCAGCCCGGTGAGCGTCGCAAAGGAGATCCTGATCTGACTGATGGGCTGCC
TGTATCGAGTGGTGATTTTGTGCCGAGCTGCCGGTCGGGGAGCTGTTGGCTGGCTGGTGGCAGGATATAT
TGTGGTGTAAACAAATTGACGCTTAGACAACTTAATAACACATTGCGGACGTTTTTAATGTACTGGGGTG
GATGCAGTGGGCCCCAC
Features (pLannotate 1.2.2; 10 found; start..end, strand, type, name):
     33..664     -  terminator     E9 terminator: terminator and polyadenylation signal from the pea rbcS-E9 gene
    726..5018    -  CDS            pcoCas9: Cas9 endonuclease from the Streptococcus pyogenes Type II CRISPR/Cas system plant codon-optimized Cas9 gene containing the potato IV2 intron
   5076..5123    -  CDS            2xFLAG: two tandem FLAG® epitope tags
   6500..6524    +  misc_feature   RB T-DNA repeat: right border repeat from nopaline C58 T-DNA
   6683..7828    -  CDS            trfA: TRFA_ECOLX - Experimental evidence at protein level: Swiss-Prot protein existence level 1. Also involved in plasmid copy number control, promoting intermolecular coupling of protein bound iterons at oriV, which inhibits replication initiation. From Escherichia coli.
   8164..8752    -  rep_origin     ori: high-copy-number ColE1/pMB1/pBR322/pUC origin of replication
   8923..9783    -  CDS            AmpR: β-lactamase; bla; confers resistance to ampicillin, carbenicillin, and related antibiotics
   9784..9888    -  promoter       AmpR promoter: bla
   9975..10606   -  rep_origin     oriV: incP origin of replication
  10698..10722   +  misc_feature   LB T-DNA repeat: left border repeat from nopaline C58 T-DNA
