[The description below was written by a language model from this plasmid's Addgene catalogue record and pLannotate feature annotations shown in this document.]
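Description:
BCJJ344 is a Golden Gate (MoClo-style) Level 1 module built in the pICH47811 backbone, which defines position 2 in reverse orientation for later multigene assembly. It carries a complete plant Cas9 transcription unit and is classed as a plant expression/CRISPR vector of about 10.8 kb, of which roughly 6.4 kb is insert. In E. coli it is maintained through a high-copy ColE1/pUC-type origin and selected with ampicillin via the bla gene and its promoter. The backbone also contains the IncP oriV and the trfA replication initiator, a broad-host-range replicon of the kind that supports maintenance in Agrobacterium, and nopaline-type left and right T-DNA border repeats flank the cloning region.

The insert places a Cas9 coding sequence under the Arabidopsis UBI10 (ubiquitin 10) promoter, a strong constitutive plant promoter, and terminates it with the pea rbcS-E9 terminator and polyadenylation signal. The feature table identifies the coding sequence as a plant codon-optimised Streptococcus pyogenes Cas9 interrupted by the potato IV2 intron, which prevents functional expression in bacteria and can enhance expression in plants. A tandem 2xFLAG epitope sits at its N-terminal end for detection. The promoter itself was not annotated but corresponds to the unannotated stretch upstream of the tag. All of these elements lie on the minus strand, consistent with the reverse-position design.

The cassette is flanked by retained BpiI sites, so this type IIS enzyme can release it for ordered ligation into a Level 2 binary vector alongside selection markers and guide RNA units. It was made as part of a study comparing T-DNA architectures and regulatory elements to optimise Cas9-mediated mutagenesis in Arabidopsis.
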