Addgene plasmid #117503: BCJJ344
Purpose: UBI10:Cas9:E9 Golden Gate Level 1 Position 2 reverse
Depositing lab: Jonathan D Jones. Depositing organization: Sainsbury Laboratory, Norwich. Publication: Optimization of T-DNA architecture for Cas9-mediated mutagenesis in Arabidopsis. Castel B, Tomlinson L, Locci F, Yang Y, Jones JDG. PLoS One. 2019 Jan 9;14(1):e0204778. doi: 10.1371/journal.pone.0204778. eCollection 2019. PubMed 30625150.
Backbone
  Vector backbone: pICH47811
  Backbone size w/o insert (bp): 4352
  Total vector size (bp): 10797
  Vector type: Plant Expression, CRISPR
Growth in bacteria
  Bacterial resistance: Ampicillin, 100 μg/mL
  Growth temperature: 37°C
  Growth strain: DH5alpha
  Copy number: Unknown
Gene/Insert
  Gene/Insert name: BpiI:tagt:UBI10:Cas9-3(intron):E9:ttgc:BpiI
  Species: Synthetic
  Insert size (bp): 6445
  Promoter: AtUBI10
  Cloning method: Restriction Enzyme; 5′ cloning site BpiI (not destroyed); 3′ cloning site BpiI (not destroyed)
  Sequencing primers: 5′ GTGGTGTAAACAAATTGACGC; 3′ GGATAAACCTTTTCACGCCC
Terms and licenses: Academic/Nonprofit Terms; Industry Terms: Not Available to Industry
Depositor comments: Cloned by Baptiste Castel . Please visit https://www.biorxiv.org/content/early/2018/09/17/419952 for bioRxiv preprint.
How to cite: BCJJ344 was a gift from Jonathan D Jones (Addgene plasmid # 117503 ; http://n2t.net/addgene:117503 ; RRID:Addgene_117503)
